Addgene plasmid #228756: pX459-SOS1(dog)-gRNA2
Purpose: A knockout vector for dog SOS1.
Depositing lab: Michiyuki Matsuda. Depositing organization: Kyoto University, Graduate School of Biostudies. Publication: Front-biased activation of Ras-Rab5-Rac1 loop coordinates collective cell migration. Jikko Y, Deguchi E, Matsuda K, Hino N, Tsukiji S, Matsuda M, Terai K. J Cell Sci. 2025 Jul 16:jcs.263779. doi: 10.1242/jcs.263779. PubMed 40667649.
Backbone
  Vector backbone: pX459
  Backbone manufacturer: https://www.addgene.org/48139/
  Backbone size w/o insert (bp): 9158
  Total vector size (bp): 9178
  Vector type: Mammalian Expression
  Selectable markers: Puromycin
Growth in bacteria
  Bacterial resistance: Ampicillin, 100 μg/mL
  Growth temperature: 37°C
  Growth strain: NEB Stable
  Copy number: Unknown
Gene/Insert
  Gene/Insert name: A gRNA targeting the dog SOS1 gene and the cDNA of CRISPR-Cas9
  gRNA/shRNA sequence: actgcttaccgcagttgtac
  Species: canis lupus
  Entrez Gene: SOS1
Terms and licenses: Academic/Nonprofit Terms; Industry Terms: Not Available to Industry
How to cite: pX459-SOS1(dog)-gRNA2 was a gift from Michiyuki Matsuda (Addgene plasmid # 228756 ; http://n2t.net/addgene:228756 ; RRID:Addgene_228756)
