[The description below was written by a language model from this plasmid's Addgene catalogue record and pLannotate feature annotations shown in this document.]
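Description:
pX459-SOS1(dog)-gRNA2 is an all-in-one CRISPR-Cas9 knockout plasmid built on the pX459 mammalian expression backbone and designed to disrupt the dog (Canis lupus) SOS1 gene. It is propagated in E. coli using a high-copy ColE1/pUC-type origin and an ampicillin resistance gene (β-lactamase with its own promoter). An f1 phage origin is also present. The catalogue lists a total size of about 9.18 kb, which agrees closely with the 9,173-nt sequenced record from which the feature table was generated.

The payload consists of two expression units. A human U6 RNA polymerase III promoter drives a single guide RNA, made up of a 20-nt spacer targeting dog SOS1 cloned upstream of the Streptococcus pyogenes gRNA scaffold. A second, partial scaffold fragment is annotated just downstream. The second unit uses a hybrid promoter (CMV enhancer, chicken β-actin promoter and a hybrid intron) to express S. pyogenes Cas9. The annotation software splits Cas9 into adjoining N- and C-terminal portions, but these form one continuous coding region, followed by a nucleoplasmin nuclear localization signal. A puromycin N-acetyltransferase gene lies further downstream in the same unit, ahead of a bovine growth hormone polyadenylation signal. The element linking it to Cas9 is not annotated in the table. This arrangement allows transfected mammalian cells to be enriched by puromycin selection. A single AAV2 inverted terminal repeat is annotated after the poly(A) signal; with only one ITR listed, nothing in the record indicates use as an AAV packaging vector.

The stated purpose is SOS1 knockout in dog cells. The "gRNA2" in the name suggests it is one of several guides against this gene, though the record does not say so.
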