Features (pLannotate 1.2.2; 19 found; start..end, strand, type, name):
      1..241     +  promoter       U6 promoter: RNA polymerase III promoter for human U6 snRNA
    271..346     +  misc_RNA       gRNA scaffold: guide RNA scaffold for the Streptococcus pyogenes CRISPR/Cas9 system
    353..396     +  misc_RNA       gRNA scaffold (fragment): guide RNA scaffold for the Streptococcus pyogenes CRISPR/Cas9 system
    443..728     +  enhancer       CMV enhancer: human cytomegalovirus immediate early enhancer; contains an 18-bp deletion relative to the standard CMV enhancer
    730..1003    +  promoter       chicken β-actin promoter: No description available
   1004..1231    +  intron         hybrid intron: hybrid between chicken β-actin (CBA) and minute virus of mice (MMV) introns (Gray et al., 2011)
   1369..2970    +  CDS            Cas9(N): N-terminal portion of Streptococcus pyogenes Cas9 (Zetsche et al., 2015)
   2971..5469    +  CDS            Cas9(C): C-terminal portion of Streptococcus pyogenes Cas9 (Zetsche et al., 2015)
   5470..5517    +  CDS            nucleoplasmin NLS: bipartite nuclear localization signal from nucleoplasmin
   5587..6186    +  CDS            PuroR (fragment): puromycin N-acetyltransferase; pac from Streptomyces; confers resistance to puromycin
   6220..6331    +  polyA_signal   bGH poly(A) signal: bovine growth hormone polyadenylation signal
   6436..6576    +  repeat_region  AAV2 ITR: inverted terminal repeat of adeno-associated virus serotype 2 inverted
   6581..6632    -  misc_feature   bom (fragment): basis of mobility region from pBR322
   6651..7106    +  rep_origin     f1 ori (sequence partly withheld): f1 bacteriophage origin of replication; arrow indicates direction of (+) strand synthesis
   7107..7156    -  misc_feature   bom (fragment): basis of mobility region from pBR322
   7258..7293    -  CDS            rop (fragment): Rop protein, which maintains plasmids at low copy number; rop
   7388..7492    +  promoter       AmpR promoter: bla
   7493..8353    +  CDS            AmpR: β-lactamase; bla; confers resistance to ampicillin, carbenicillin, and related antibiotics
   8524..9112    +  rep_origin     ori: high-copy-number ColE1/pMB1/pBR322/pUC origin of replication
>Addgene plasmid #228756 | pX459-SOS1(dog)-gRNA2 | addgene full sequence | sequence record 457276 | Addgene NGS Result
GAGGGCCTATTTCCCATGATTCCTTCATATTTGCATATACGATACAAGGCTGTTAGAGAGATAATTGGAA
TTAATTTGACTGTAAACACAAAGATATTAGTACAAAATACGTGACGTAGAAAGTAATAATTTCTTGGGTA
GTTTGCAGTTTTAAAATTATGTTTTAAAATGGACTATCATATGCTTACCGTAACTTGAAAGTATTTCGAT
TTCTTGGCTTTATATATCTTGTGGAAAGGACGAAACACCGACTGCTTACCGCAGTTGTACGTTTTAGAGC
TAGAAATAGCAAGTTAAAATAAGGCTAGTCCGTTATCAACTTGAAAAAGTGGCACCGAGTCGGTGCTTTT
TTGTTTTAGAGCTAGAAATAGCAAGTTAAAATAAGGCTAGTCCGTTTTTAGCGCGTGCGCCAATTCTGCA
GACAAATGGCTCTAGAGGTACCCGTTACATAACTTACGGTAAATGGCCCGCCTGGCTGACCGCCCAACGA
CCCCCGCCCATTGACGTCAATAGTAACGCCAATAGGGACTTTCCATTGACGTCAATGGGTGGAGTATTTA
CGGTAAACTGCCCACTTGGCAGTACATCAAGTGTATCATATGCCAAGTACGCCCCCTATTGACGTCAATG
ACGGTAAATGGCCCGCCTGGCATTGTGCCCAGTACATGACCTTATGGGACTTTCCTACTTGGCAGTACAT
CTACGTATTAGTCATCGCTATTACCATGGTCGAGGTGAGCCCCACGTTCTGCTTCACTCTCCCCATCTCC
CCCCCCTCCCCACCCCCAATTTTGTATTTATTTATTTTTTAATTATTTTGTGCAGCGATGGGGGCGGGGG
GGGGGGGCGCGCGCCAGGCGGGGCGGGGCGGGGCGAGGGGCGGGGCGGGGCGAGGCGGAGAGGTGCGGCG
GCAGCCAATCAGAGCGGCGCGCTCCGAAAGTTTCCTTTTATGGCGAGGCGGCGGCGGCGGCGGCCCTATA
AAAAGCGAAGCGCGCGGCGGGCGGGAGTCGCTGCGCGCTGCCTTCGCCCCGTGCCCCGCTCCGCCGCCGC
CTCGCGCCGCCCGCCCCGGCTCTGACTGACCGCGTTACTCCCACAGGTGAGCGGGCGGGACGGCCCTTCT
CCTCCGGGCTGTAATTAGCTGAGCAAGAGGTAAGGGTTTAAGGGATGGTTGGTTGGTGGGGTATTAATGT
TTAATTACCTGGAGCACCTGCCTGAAATCACTTTTTTTCAGGTTGGACCGGTGCCACCATGGACTATAAG
GACCACGACGGAGACTACAAGGATCATGATATTGATTACAAAGACGATGACGATAAGATGGCCCCAAAGA
AGAAGCGGAAGGTCGGTATCCACGGAGTCCCAGCAGCCGACAAGAAGTACAGCATCGGCCTGGACATCGG
CACCAACTCTGTGGGCTGGGCCGTGATCACCGACGAGTACAAGGTGCCCAGCAAGAAATTCAAGGTGCTG
GGCAACACCGACCGGCACAGCATCAAGAAGAACCTGATCGGAGCCCTGCTGTTCGACAGCGGCGAAACAG
CCGAGGCCACCCGGCTGAAGAGAACCGCCAGAAGAAGATACACCAGACGGAAGAACCGGATCTGCTATCT
GCAAGAGATCTTCAGCAACGAGATGGCCAAGGTGGACGACAGCTTCTTCCACAGACTGGAAGAGTCCTTC
CTGGTGGAAGAGGATAAGAAGCACGAGCGGCACCCCATCTTCGGCAACATCGTGGACGAGGTGGCCTACC
ACGAGAAGTACCCCACCATCTACCACCTGAGAAAGAAACTGGTGGACAGCACCGACAAGGCCGACCTGCG
GCTGATCTATCTGGCCCTGGCCCACATGATCAAGTTCCGGGGCCACTTCCTGATCGAGGGCGACCTGAAC
CCCGACAACAGCGACGTGGACAAGCTGTTCATCCAGCTGGTGCAGACCTACAACCAGCTGTTCGAGGAAA
ACCCCATCAACGCCAGCGGCGTGGACGCCAAGGCCATCCTGTCTGCCAGACTGAGCAAGAGCAGACGGCT
GGAAAATCTGATCGCCCAGCTGCCCGGCGAGAAGAAGAATGGCCTGTTCGGAAACCTGATTGCCCTGAGC
CTGGGCCTGACCCCCAACTTCAAGAGCAACTTCGACCTGGCCGAGGATGCCAAACTGCAGCTGAGCAAGG
ACACCTACGACGACGACCTGGACAACCTGCTGGCCCAGATCGGCGACCAGTACGCCGACCTGTTTCTGGC
CGCCAAGAACCTGTCCGACGCCATCCTGCTGAGCGACATCCTGAGAGTGAACACCGAGATCACCAAGGCC
CCCCTGAGCGCCTCTATGATCAAGAGATACGACGAGCACCACCAGGACCTGACCCTGCTGAAAGCTCTCG
TGCGGCAGCAGCTGCCTGAGAAGTACAAAGAGATTTTCTTCGACCAGAGCAAGAACGGCTACGCCGGCTA
CATTGACGGCGGAGCCAGCCAGGAAGAGTTCTACAAGTTCATCAAGCCCATCCTGGAAAAGATGGACGGC
ACCGAGGAACTGCTCGTGAAGCTGAACAGAGAGGACCTGCTGCGGAAGCAGCGGACCTTCGACAACGGCA
GCATCCCCCACCAGATCCACCTGGGAGAGCTGCACGCCATTCTGCGGCGGCAGGAAGATTTTTACCCATT
CCTGAAGGACAACCGGGAAAAGATCGAGAAGATCCTGACCTTCCGCATCCCCTACTACGTGGGCCCTCTG
GCCAGGGGAAACAGCAGATTCGCCTGGATGACCAGAAAGAGCGAGGAAACCATCACCCCCTGGAACTTCG
AGGAAGTGGTGGACAAGGGCGCTTCCGCCCAGAGCTTCATCGAGCGGATGACCAACTTCGATAAGAACCT
GCCCAACGAGAAGGTGCTGCCCAAGCACAGCCTGCTGTACGAGTACTTCACCGTGTATAACGAGCTGACC
AAAGTGAAATACGTGACCGAGGGAATGAGAAAGCCCGCCTTCCTGAGCGGCGAGCAGAAAAAGGCCATCG
TGGACCTGCTGTTCAAGACCAACCGGAAAGTGACCGTGAAGCAGCTGAAAGAGGACTACTTCAAGAAAAT
CGAGTGCTTCGACTCCGTGGAAATCTCCGGCGTGGAAGATCGGTTCAACGCCTCCCTGGGCACATACCAC
GATCTGCTGAAAATTATCAAGGACAAGGACTTCCTGGACAATGAGGAAAACGAGGACATTCTGGAAGATA
TCGTGCTGACCCTGACACTGTTTGAGGACAGAGAGATGATCGAGGAACGGCTGAAAACCTATGCCCACCT
GTTCGACGACAAAGTGATGAAGCAGCTGAAGCGGCGGAGATACACCGGCTGGGGCAGGCTGAGCCGGAAG
CTGATCAACGGCATCCGGGACAAGCAGTCCGGCAAGACAATCCTGGATTTCCTGAAGTCCGACGGCTTCG
CCAACAGAAACTTCATGCAGCTGATCCACGACGACAGCCTGACCTTTAAAGAGGACATCCAGAAAGCCCA
GGTGTCCGGCCAGGGCGATAGCCTGCACGAGCACATTGCCAATCTGGCCGGCAGCCCCGCCATTAAGAAG
GGCATCCTGCAGACAGTGAAGGTGGTGGACGAGCTCGTGAAAGTGATGGGCCGGCACAAGCCCGAGAACA
TCGTGATCGAAATGGCCAGAGAGAACCAGACCACCCAGAAGGGACAGAAGAACAGCCGCGAGAGAATGAA
GCGGATCGAAGAGGGCATCAAAGAGCTGGGCAGCCAGATCCTGAAAGAACACCCCGTGGAAAACACCCAG
CTGCAGAACGAGAAGCTGTACCTGTACTACCTGCAGAATGGGCGGGATATGTACGTGGACCAGGAACTGG
ACATCAACCGGCTGTCCGACTACGATGTGGACCATATCGTGCCTCAGAGCTTTCTGAAGGACGACTCCAT
CGACAACAAGGTGCTGACCAGAAGCGACAAGAACCGGGGCAAGAGCGACAACGTGCCCTCCGAAGAGGTC
GTGAAGAAGATGAAGAACTACTGGCGGCAGCTGCTGAACGCCAAGCTGATTACCCAGAGAAAGTTCGACA
ATCTGACCAAGGCCGAGAGAGGCGGCCTGAGCGAACTGGATAAGGCCGGCTTCATCAAGAGACAGCTGGT
GGAAACCCGGCAGATCACAAAGCACGTGGCACAGATCCTGGACTCCCGGATGAACACTAAGTACGACGAG
AATGACAAGCTGATCCGGGAAGTGAAAGTGATCACCCTGAAGTCCAAGCTGGTGTCCGATTTCCGGAAGG
ATTTCCAGTTTTACAAAGTGCGCGAGATCAACAACTACCACCACGCCCACGACGCCTACCTGAACGCCGT
CGTGGGAACCGCCCTGATCAAAAAGTACCCTAAGCTGGAAAGCGAGTTCGTGTACGGCGACTACAAGGTG
TACGACGTGCGGAAGATGATCGCCAAGAGCGAGCAGGAAATCGGCAAGGCTACCGCCAAGTACTTCTTCT
ACAGCAACATCATGAACTTTTTCAAGACCGAGATTACCCTGGCCAACGGCGAGATCCGGAAGCGGCCTCT
GATCGAGACAAACGGCGAAACCGGGGAGATCGTGTGGGATAAGGGCCGGGATTTTGCCACCGTGCGGAAA
GTGCTGAGCATGCCCCAAGTGAATATCGTGAAAAAGACCGAGGTGCAGACAGGCGGCTTCAGCAAAGAGT
CTATCCTGCCCAAGAGGAACAGCGATAAGCTGATCGCCAGAAAGAAGGACTGGGACCCTAAGAAGTACGG
CGGCTTCGACAGCCCCACCGTGGCCTATTCTGTGCTGGTGGTGGCCAAAGTGGAAAAGGGCAAGTCCAAG
AAACTGAAGAGTGTGAAAGAGCTGCTGGGGATCACCATCATGGAAAGAAGCAGCTTCGAGAAGAATCCCA
TCGACTTTCTGGAAGCCAAGGGCTACAAAGAAGTGAAAAAGGACCTGATCATCAAGCTGCCTAAGTACTC
CCTGTTCGAGCTGGAAAACGGCCGGAAGAGAATGCTGGCCTCTGCCGGCGAACTGCAGAAGGGAAACGAA
CTGGCCCTGCCCTCCAAATATGTGAACTTCCTGTACCTGGCCAGCCACTATGAGAAGCTGAAGGGCTCCC
CCGAGGATAATGAGCAGAAACAGCTGTTTGTGGAACAGCACAAGCACTACCTGGACGAGATCATCGAGCA
GATCAGCGAGTTCTCCAAGAGAGTGATCCTGGCCGACGCTAATCTGGACAAAGTGCTGTCCGCCTACAAC
AAGCACCGGGATAAGCCCATCAGAGAGCAGGCCGAGAATATCATCCACCTGTTTACCCTGACCAATCTGG
GAGCCCCTGCCGCCTTCAAGTACTTTGACACCACCATCGACCGGAAGAGGTACACCAGCACCAAAGAGGT
GCTGGACGCCACCCTGATCCACCAGAGCATCACCGGCCTGTACGAGACACGGATCGACCTGTCTCAGCTG
GGAGGCGACAAAAGGCCGGCGGCCACGAAAAAGGCCGGCCAGGCAAAAAAGAAAAAGGAATTCGGCAGTG
GAGAGGGCAGAGGAAGTCTGCTAACATGCGGTGACGTCGAGGAGAATCCTGGCCCAATGACCGAGTACAA
GCCCACGGTGCGCCTCGCCACCCGCGACGACGTCCCCAGGGCCGTACGCACCCTCGCCGCCGCGTTCGCC
GACTACCCCGCCACGCGCCACACCGTCGATCCGGACCGCCACATCGAGCGGGTCACCGAGCTGCAAGAAC
TCTTCCTCACGCGCGTCGGGCTCGACATCGGCAAGGTGTGGGTCGCGGACGACGGCGCCGCGGTGGCGGT
CTGGACCACGCCGGAGAGCGTCGAAGCGGGGGCGGTGTTCGCCGAGATCGGCCCGCGCATGGCCGAGTTG
AGCGGTTCCCGGCTGGCCGCGCAGCAACAGATGGAAGGCCTCCTGGCGCCGCACCGGCCCAAGGAGCCCG
CGTGGTTCCTGGCCACCGTCGGCGTCTCGCCCGACCACCAGGGCAAGGGTCTGGGCAGCGCCGTCGTGCT
CCCCGGAGTGGAGGCGGCCGAGCGCGCCGGGGTGCCCGCCTTCCTGGAGACCTCCGCGCCCCACAACCTC
CCCTTCTACGAGCGGCTCGGCTTCACCGTCACCGCCGACGTCGAGGTGCCCGAAGGACCGCGCACCTGGT
GCATGACCCGCAAGCCCGGTGCCTGAGAATTCTAACTAGAGCTCGCTGATCAGCCTCGACTGTGCCTTCT
AGTTGCCAGCCATCTGTTGTTTGCCCCTCCCCCGTGCCTTCCTTGACCCTGGAAGGTGCCACTCCCACTG
TCCTTTCCTAATAAAATGAGGAAATTGCATCGCATTGTCTGAGTAGGTGTCATTCTATTCTGGGGGGTGG
GGTGGGGCAGGACAGCAAGGGGGAGGATTGGGAAGAGAATAGCAGGCATGCTGGGGAGCGGCCGCAGGAA
CCCCTAGTGATGGAGTTGGCCACTCCCTCTCTGCGCGCTCGCTCGCTCACTGAGGCCGGGCGACCAAAGG
TCGCCCGACGCCCGGGCTTTGCCCGGGCGGCCTCAGTGAGCGAGCGAGCGCGCAGCTGCCTGCAGGGGCG
CCTGATGCGGTATTTTCTCCTTACGCATCTGTGCGGTATTTCACACCGCATA
[95 nt withheld, positions 6633-6727]
T
[46 nt withheld, positions 6729-6774]
C
[141 nt withheld, positions 6776-6916]
CCTTTGACGTTGGAGTCCACGTTCTTT
[37 nt withheld, positions 6944-6980]
ACTCTATCTCGGGCTATTCTTTTGATTTATAAGGGATTTTGCCGATTTCGGTCTATTGGTTAAAAAATGA
GCTGATTTAACAAAAATTTAACGCGAATTTTAACAAAATATTAACGTTTACAATTTTATGGTGCACTCTC
AGTACAATCTGCTCTGATGCCGCATAGTTAAGCCAGCCCCGACACCCGCCAACACCCGCTGACGCGCCCT
GACGGGCTTGTCTGCTCCCGGCATCCGCTTACAGACAAGCTGTGACCGTCTCCGGGAGCTGCATGTGTCA
GAGGTTTTCACCGTCATCACCGAAACGCGCGAGACGAAAGGGCCTCGTGATACGCCTATTTTTATAGGTT
AATGTCATGATAATAATGGTTTCTTAGACGTCAGGTGGCACTTTTCGGGGAAATGTGCGCGGAACCCCTA
TTTGTTTATTTTTCTAAATACATTCAAATATGTATCCGCTCATGAGACAATAACCCTGATAAATGCTTCA
ATAATATTGAAAAAGGAAGAGTATGAGTATTCAACATTTCCGTGTCGCCCTTATTCCCTTTTTTGCGGCA
TTTTGCCTTCCTGTTTTTGCTCACCCAGAAACGCTGGTGAAAGTAAAAGATGCTGAAGATCAGTTGGGTG
CACGAGTGGGTTACATCGAACTGGATCTCAACAGCGGTAAGATCCTTGAGAGTTTTCGCCCCGAAGAACG
TTTTCCAATGATGAGCACTTTTAAAGTTCTGCTATGTGGCGCGGTATTATCCCGTATTGACGCCGGGCAA
GAGCAACTCGGTCGCCGCATACACTATTCTCAGAATGACTTGGTTGAGTACTCACCAGTCACAGAAAAGC
ATCTTACGGATGGCATGACAGTAAGAGAATTATGCAGTGCTGCCATAACCATGAGTGATAACACTGCGGC
CAACTTACTTCTGACAACGATCGGAGGACCGAAGGAGCTAACCGCTTTTTTGCACAACATGGGGGATCAT
GTAACTCGCCTTGATCGTTGGGAACCGGAGCTGAATGAAGCCATACCAAACGACGAGCGTGACACCACGA
TGCCTGTAGCAATGGCAACAACGTTGCGCAAACTATTAACTGGCGAACTACTTACTCTAGCTTCCCGGCA
ACAATTAATAGACTGGATGGAGGCGGATAAAGTTGCAGGACCACTTCTGCGCTCGGCCCTTCCGGCTGGC
TGGTTTATTGCTGATAAATCTGGAGCCGGTGAGCGTGGAAGCCGCGGTATCATTGCAGCACTGGGGCCAG
ATGGTAAGCCCTCCCGTATCGTAGTTATCTACACGACGGGGAGTCAGGCAACTATGGATGAACGAAATAG
ACAGATCGCTGAGATAGGTGCCTCACTGATTAAGCATTGGTAACTGTCAGACCAAGTTTACTCATATATA
CTTTAGATTGATTTAAAACTTCATTTTTAATTTAAAAGGATCTAGGTGAAGATCCTTTTTGATAATCTCA
TGACCAAAATCCCTTAACGTGAGTTTTCGTTCCACTGAGCGTCAGACCCCGTAGAAAAGATCAAAGGATC
TTCTTGAGATCCTTTTTTTCTGCGCGTAATCTGCTGCTTGCAAACAAAAAAACCACCGCTACCAGCGGTG
GTTTGTTTGCCGGATCAAGAGCTACCAACTCTTTTTCCGAAGGTAACTGGCTTCAGCAGAGCGCAGATAC
CAAATACTGTTCTTCTAGTGTAGCCGTAGTTAGGCCACCACTTCAAGAACTCTGTAGCACCGCCTACATA
CCTCGCTCTGCTAATCCTGTTACCAGTGGCTGCTGCCAGTGGCGATAAGTCGTGTCTTACCGGGTTGGAC
TCAAGACGATAGTTACCGGATAAGGCGCAGCGGTCGGGCTGAACGGGGGGTTCGTGCACACAGCCCAGCT
TGGAGCGAACGACCTACACCGAACTGAGATACCTACAGCGTGAGCTATGAGAAAGCGCCACGCTTCCCGA
AGGGAGAAAGGCGGACAGGTATCCGGTAAGCGGCAGGGTCGGAACAGGAGAGCGCACGAGGGAGCTTCCA
GGGGGAAACGCCTGGTATCTTTATAGTCCTGTCGGGTTTCGCCACCTCTGACTTGAGCGTCGATTTTTGT
GATGCTCGTCAGGGGGGCGGAGCCTATGGAAAAACGCCAGCAACGCGGCCTTTTTACGGTTCCTGGCCTT
TTGCTGGCCTTTTGCTCACATGT
